Addgene plasmid #196535: pDEST15-Eps8L2_1-183
Purpose: Expression of GST-Eps8L2_1-183
Depositing lab: Edgar Gomes. Depositing organization: Fundação GIMM- Gulbenkian Institute for Molecular Medicine. Publication: Ctdnep1 and Eps8L2 regulate dorsal actin cables for nuclear positioning during cell migration. Calero-Cuenca FJ, Osorio DS, Carvalho-Marques S, Sridhara SC, Oliveira LM, Jiao Y, Diaz J, Janota CS, Cadot B, Gomes ER. Curr Biol. 2021 Apr 12;31(7):1521-1530.e8. doi: 10.1016/j.cub.2021.01.007. Epub 2021 Feb 9. PubMed 33567288.
Backbone
  Vector backbone: pDEST15
  Vector type: Bacterial Expression
Growth in bacteria
  Bacterial resistance: Ampicillin, 100 μg/mL
  Growth temperature: 37°C
  Growth strain: DH5alpha
  Copy number: High Copy
Gene/Insert
  Gene/Insert name: Eps8L2_1-183
  Species: H. sapiens (human)
  Insert size (bp): 546
  Entrez Gene: EPS8L2 (a.k.a. EPS8R2, MGC3088, FLJ16738, FLJ21935, FLJ22171, MGC126530)
  Promoter: T7 promoter; lac UV5 promoter
  Tag / fusion protein: GST (N terminal on insert)
  Cloning method: Gateway Cloning
Terms and licenses: Academic/Nonprofit Terms; Industry Terms: Not Available to Industry
How to cite: pDEST15-Eps8L2_1-183 was a gift from Edgar Gomes (Addgene plasmid # 196535 ; http://n2t.net/addgene:196535 ; RRID:Addgene_196535)
