[The description below was written by a language model from this plasmid's Addgene catalogue record and pLannotate feature annotations shown in this document.]
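Description:
pDEST15-Eps8L2_1-183 is a bacterial expression plasmid made by Gateway recombination of a human EPS8L2 fragment into the pDEST15 destination vector, producing an N-terminal glutathione S-transferase fusion (GST-Eps8L2 residues 1-183). The sequenced plasmid is 5,910 nt. It replicates through a ColE1/pMB1-type origin and is selected with ampicillin via the bla gene under its own promoter. The pBR322-derived backbone also carries the bom mobilisation region and the rop gene. The catalogue lists the plasmid as high copy, although rop normally acts to lower copy number. Two tetracycline-resistance fragments and the tet promoter flank the expression cassette; these are annotated only as fragments, so they appear to be remnants of the interrupted pBR322 tet gene rather than a working marker.

The expression unit begins with a T7 promoter and the phage T7 gene 10 ribosome binding site, followed by the Schistosoma japonicum GST coding sequence. An attB1 site left by the Gateway reaction joins GST to the roughly 546 bp EPS8L2 fragment, which is closed by attB2 and followed by a T7 terminator. A short stretch annotated as part of a T7 gene 10B-derived tag lies between attB2 and the terminator and is probably residual vector sequence. The catalogue also names a lacUV5 promoter, but no such element appears in the feature table; in T7 systems lacUV5 typically drives the T7 RNA polymerase gene in the expression host rather than sitting on the plasmid.

The stated purpose is expression of the GST fusion. Such proteins are commonly purified on glutathione resin or used in pull-down binding assays. EPS8L2 is annotated as being involved in actin cytoskeleton remodelling, and the associated study concerns dorsal actin cables and nuclear positioning during cell migration.
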