Features (pLannotate 1.2.2; 17 found; start..end, strand, type, name):
    239..378     -  misc_feature   bom: basis of mobility region from pBR322
    480..671     -  CDS            rop: Rop protein, which maintains plasmids at low copy number; rop
    688..1068    +  CDS            YPB1_ECOLX: Protein predicted: Swiss-Prot protein existence level 4. From Escherichia coli.
   1310..2214    -  CDS            TcR (fragment): tetracycline efflux protein; tet; confers resistance to tetracycline
   2236..2254    +  promoter       T7 promoter: promoter for bacteriophage T7 RNA polymerase
   2286..2308    +  RBS            RBS: efficient ribosome binding site from bacteriophage T7 gene 10 (Olins and Rangwala, 1989)
   2316..2969    +  CDS            GST26_SCHJA: Experimental evidence at protein level: Swiss-Prot protein existence level 1. GST isoenzymes appear to play a central role in the parasite detoxification system. Other functions are also suspected including a role in increasing the solubility of haematin in the parasite gut. From Schistosoma japonicum (Blood fluke).
   3003..3027    +  protein_bind   attB1: mutant version of attB; recombination site for the Gateway® BP reaction BP Clonase™
   3033..3581    +  CDS            EPS8L2 (fragment): ES8L2_HUMAN - Also known as EPS8R2. Experimental evidence at protein level: Swiss-Prot protein existence level 1. Stimulates guanine exchange activity of SOS1. May play a role in membrane ruffling and remodeling of the actin cytoskeleton. In the cochlea, is required for stereocilia maintenance in adult hair cells (By similarity). From Homo sapiens (Human).
   3583..3607    -  protein_bind   attB2: mutant version of attB; recombination site for the Gateway® BP reaction BP Clonase™
   3628..3677    +  CDS            SET1 (fragment): solubility-enhancement tag derived from T7 phage gene 10B
   3685..3732    +  terminator     T7 terminator: transcription terminator for bacteriophage T7 RNA polymerase
   3758..4050    -  CDS            TcR (fragment): tetracycline efflux protein; tet; confers resistance to tetracycline
   4098..4126    -  promoter       tet promoter: E. coli promoter for tetracycline efflux protein gene
   4239..4343    +  promoter       AmpR promoter: bla
   4344..5204    +  CDS            AmpR: β-lactamase; bla; confers resistance to ampicillin, carbenicillin, and related antibiotics
   5375..53      +  rep_origin     ori (across the origin): high-copy-number ColE1/pMB1/pBR322/pUC origin of replication
>Addgene plasmid #196535 | pDEST15-Eps8L2_1-183 | addgene full sequence | sequence record 386577 | Addgene NGS Result
GACTTGAGCGTCGATTTTTGTGATGCTCGTCAGGGGGGCGGAGCCTATGGAAAAACGCCAGCAACGCGGC
CTTTTTACGGTTCCTGGCCTTTTGCTGGCCTTTTGCTCACATGTTCTTTCCTGCGTTATCCCCTGATTCT
GTGGATAACCGTATTACCGCCTTTGAGTGAGCTGATACCGCTCGCCGCAGCCGAACGACCGAGCGCAGCG
AGTCAGTGAGCGAGGAAGCGGAAGAGCGCCTGATGCGGTATTTTCTCCTTACGCATCTGTGCGGTATTTC
ACACCGCAATGGTGCACTCTCAGTACAATCTGCTCTGATGCCGCATAGTTAAGCCAGTATACACTCCGCT
ATCGCTACGTGACTGGGTCATGGCTGCGCCCCGACACCCGCCAACACCCGCTGACGCGCCCTGACGGGCT
TGTCTGCTCCCGGCATCCGCTTACAGACAAGCTGTGACCGTCTCCGGGAGCTGCATGTGTCAGAGGTTTT
CACCGTCATCACCGAAACGCGCGAGGCAGCTGCGGTAAAGCTCATCAGCGTGGTCGTGAAGCGATTCACA
GATGTCTGCCTGTTCATCCGCGTCCAGCTCGTTGAGTTTCTCCAGAAGCGTTAATGTCTGGCTTCTGATA
AAGCGGGCCATGTTAAGGGCGGTTTTTTCCTGTTTGGTCACTGATGCCTCCGTGTAAGGGGGATTTCTGT
TCATGGGGGTAATGATACCGATGAAACGAGAGAGGATGCTCACGATACGGGTTACTGATGATGAACATGC
CCGGTTACTGGAACGTTGTGAGGGTAAACAACTGGCGGTATGGATGCGGCGGGACCAGAGAAAAATCACT
CAGGGTCAATGCCAGCGCTTCGTTAATACAGATGTAGGTGTTCCACAGGGTAGCCAGCAGCATCCTGCGA
TGCAGATCCGGAACATAATGGTGCAGGGCGCTGACTTCCGCGTTTCCAGACTTTACGAAACACGGAAACC
GAAGACCATTCATGTTGTTGCTCAGGTCGCAGACGTTTTGCAGCAGCAGTCGCTTCACGTTCGCTCGCGT
ATCGGTGATTCATTCTGCTAACCAGTAAGGCAACCCCGCCAGCCTAGCCGGGTCCTCAACGACAGGAGCA
CGATCATGCGCACCCGTGGCCAGGACCCAACGCTGCCCGAGATGCGCCGCGTGCGGCTGCTGGAGATGGC
GGACGCGATGGATATGTTCTGCCAAGGGTTGGTTTGCGCATTCACAGTTCTCCGCAAGAATTGATTGGCT
CCAATTCTTGGAGTGGTGAATCCGTTAGCGAGGTGCCGCCGGCTTCCATTCAGGTCGAGGTGGCCCGGCT
CCATGCACCGCGACGCAACGCGGGGAGGCAGACAAGGTATAGGGCGGCGCCTACAATCCATGCCAACCCG
TTCCATGTGCTCGCCGAGGCGGCATAAATCGCCGTGACGATCAGCGGTCCAATGATCGAAGTTAGGCTGG
TAAGAGCCGCGAGCGATCCTTGAAGCTGTCCCTGATGGTCGTCATCTACCTGCCTGGACAGCATGGCCTG
CAACGCGGGCATCCCGATGCCGCCGGAAGCGAGAAGAATCATAATGGGGAAGGCCATCCAGCCTCGCGTC
GCGAACGCCAGCAAGACGTAGCCCAGCGCGTCGGCCGCCATGCCGGCGATAATGGCCTGCTTCTCGCCGA
AACGTTTGGTGGCGGGACCAGTGACGAAGGCTTGAGCGAGGGCGTGCAAGATTCCGAATACCGCAAGCGA
CAGGCCGATCATCGTCGCGCTCCAGCGAAAGCGGTCCTCGCCGAAAATGACCCAGAGCGCTGCCGGCACC
TGTCCTACGAGTTGCATGATAAAGAAGACAGTCATAAGTGCGGCGACGATAGTCATGCCCCGCGCCCACC
GGAAGGAGCTGACTGGGTTGAAGGCTCTCAAGGGCATCGGTCGATCGACGCTCTCCCTTATGCGACTCCT
GCATTAGGAAGCAGCCCAGTAGTAGGTTGAGGCCGTTGAGCACCGCCGCCGCAAGGAATGGTGCATGCAA
GGAGATGGCGCCCAACAGTCCCCCGGCCACGGGGCCTGCCACCATACCCACGCCGAAACAAGCGCTCATG
AGCCCGAAGTGGCGAGCCCGATCTTCCCCATCGGTGATGTCGGCGATATAGGCGCCAGCAACCGCACCTG
TGGCGCCGGTGATGCCGGCCACGATGCGTCCGGCGTAGAGGATCGAGATCTCGATCCCGCGAAATTAATA
CGACTCACTATAGGGAGACCACAACGGTTTCCCTCTAGAAATAATTTTGTTTAACTTTAAGAAGGAGATA
TACATATGTCCCCTATACTAGGTTATTGGAAAATTAAGGGCCTTGTGCAACCCACTCGACTTCTTTTGGA
ATATCTTGAAGAAAAATATGAAGAGCATTTGTATGAGCGCGATGAAGGTGATAAATGGCGAAACAAAAAG
TTTGAATTGGGTTTGGAGTTTCCCAATCTTCCTTATTATATTGATGGTGATGTTAAATTAACACAGTCTA
TGGCCATCATACGTTATATAGCTGACAAGCACAACATGTTGGGTGGTTGTCCAAAAGAGCGTGCAGAGAT
TTCAATGCTTGAAGGAGCGGTTTTGGATATTAGATACGGTGTTTCGAGAATTGCATATAGTAAAGACTTT
GAAACTCTCAAAGTTGATTTTCTTAGCAAGCTACCTGAAATGCTGAAAATGTTCGAAGATCGTTTATGTC
ATAAAACATATTTAAATGGTGATCATGTAACCCATCCTGACTTCATGTTGTATGACGCTCTTGATGTTGT
TTTATACATGGACCCAATGTGCCTGGATGCGTTCCCAAAATTAGTTTGTTTTAAAAAACGTATTGAAGCT
ATCCCACAAATTGATAAGTACTTGAAATCCAGCAAGTATATAGCATGGCCTTTGCAGGGCTGGCAAGCCA
CGTTTGGTGGTGGCGACCATCCTCCAAAATCGGATCTGGTTCCGCGTCCATGGTCGAATCAAACAAGTTT
GTACAAAAAAGCAGGCTCCATGATGAGCCAGTCCGGGGCCGTGAGCTGCTGCCCGGGTGCCACCAATGGC
AGCCTGGGCCGGTCCGACGGTGTGGCCAAGATGAGCCCCAAGGACCTGTTTGAGCAGAGGAAGAAGTATT
CCAACTCCAACGTCATCATGCACGAGACCTCGCAGTACCACGTCCAGCACCTGGCCACATTCATCATGGA
CAAGAGCGAAGCCATCACGTCTGTGGACGACGCCATCCGGAAGCTGGTGCAGCTGAGCTCCAAGGAGAAG
ATCTGGACCCAGGAGATGCTGCTGCAGGTGAACGACCAGTCGCTGCGGCTGCTGGACATCGAGTCACAGG
AGGAGCTGGAAGACTTCCCGCTGCCCACGGTGCAGCGCAGCCAGACGGTCCTCAACCAGCTGCGCTACCC
GTCTGTGCTGCTGCTCGTGTGCCAGGACTCGGAGCAGAGCAAGCCGGATGTCCACTTCTTCCACTGCGAT
GAGGTGGAGGCAGAGCTGGTGCACGAGGACATCGAGAGCGCGTTGGCCGACTGCCGGCTGGGCAAGAAGA
TGCGGCCGCAGGACCCAGCTTTCTTGTACAAAGTGGTTTGATTCGACCCGGGATCCGGCTGCTAACAAAG
CCCGAAAGGAAGCTGAGTTGGCTGCTGCCACCGCTGAGCAATAACTAGCATAACCCCTTGGGGCCTCTAA
ACGGGTCTTGAGGGGTTTTTTGCTGAAAGGAGGAACTATATCCGGATATCCACAGGACGGGTGTGGTCGC
CATGATCGCGTAGTCGATAGTGGCTCCAAGTAGCGAAGCGAGCAGGACTGGGCGGCGGCCAAAGCGGTCG
GACAGTGCTCCGAGAACGGGTGCGCATAGAAATTGCATCAACGCATATAGCGCTAGCAGCACGCCATAGT
GACTGGCGATGCTGTCGGAATGGACGATATCCCGCAAGAGGCCCGGCAGTACCGGCATAACCAAGCCTAT
GCCTACAGCATCCAGGGTGACGGTGCCGAGGATGACGATGAGCGCATTGTTAGATTTCATACACGGTGCC
TGACTGCGTTAGCAATTTAACTGTGATAAACTACCGCATTAAAGCTTATCGATGATAAGCTGTCAAACAT
GAGAATTCTTGAAGACGAAAGGGCCTCGTGATACGCCTATTTTTATAGGTTAATGTCATGATAATAATGG
TTTCTTAGACGTCAGGTGGCACTTTTCGGGGAAATGTGCGCGGAACCCCTATTTGTTTATTTTTCTAAAT
ACATTCAAATATGTATCCGCTCATGAGACAATAACCCTGATAAATGCTTCAATAATATTGAAAAAGGAAG
AGTATGAGTATTCAACATTTCCGTGTCGCCCTTATTCCCTTTTTTGCGGCATTTTGCCTTCCTGTTTTTG
CTCACCCAGAAACGCTGGTGAAAGTAAAAGATGCTGAAGATCAGTTGGGTGCACGAGTGGGTTACATCGA
ACTGGATCTCAACAGCGGTAAGATCCTTGAGAGTTTTCGCCCCGAAGAACGTTTTCCAATGATGAGCACT
TTTAAAGTTCTGCTATGTGGCGCGGTATTATCCCGTGTTGACGCCGGGCAAGAGCAACTCGGTCGCCGCA
TACACTATTCTCAGAATGACTTGGTTGAGTACTCACCAGTCACAGAAAAGCATCTTACGGATGGCATGAC
AGTAAGAGAATTATGCAGTGCTGCCATAACCATGAGTGATAACACTGCGGCCAACTTACTTCTGACAACG
ATCGGAGGACCGAAGGAGCTAACCGCTTTTTTGCACAACATGGGGGATCATGTAACTCGCCTTGATCGTT
GGGAACCGGAGCTGAATGAAGCCATACCAAACGACGAGCGTGACACCACGATGCCTGCAGCAATGGCAAC
AACGTTGCGCAAACTATTAACTGGCGAACTACTTACTCTAGCTTCCCGGCAACAATTAATAGACTGGATG
GAGGCGGATAAAGTTGCAGGACCACTTCTGCGCTCGGCCCTTCCGGCTGGCTGGTTTATTGCTGATAAAT
CTGGAGCCGGTGAGCGTGGGTCTCGCGGTATCATTGCAGCACTGGGGCCAGATGGTAAGCCCTCCCGTAT
CGTAGTTATCTACACGACGGGGAGTCAGGCAACTATGGATGAACGAAATAGACAGATCGCTGAGATAGGT
GCCTCACTGATTAAGCATTGGTAACTGTCAGACCAAGTTTACTCATATATACTTTAGATTGATTTAAAAC
TTCATTTTTAATTTAAAAGGATCTAGGTGAAGATCCTTTTTGATAATCTCATGACCAAAATCCCTTAACG
TGAGTTTTCGTTCCACTGAGCGTCAGACCCCGTAGAAAAGATCAAAGGATCTTCTTGAGATCCTTTTTTT
CTGCGCGTAATCTGCTGCTTGCAAACAAAAAAACCACCGCTACCAGCGGTGGTTTGTTTGCCGGATCAAG
AGCTACCAACTCTTTTTCCGAAGGTAACTGGCTTCAGCAGAGCGCAGATACCAAATACTGTCCTTCTAGT
GTAGCCGTAGTTAGGCCACCACTTCAAGAACTCTGTAGCACCGCCTACATACCTCGCTCTGCTAATCCTG
TTACCAGTGGCTGCTGCCAGTGGCGATAAGTCGTGTCTTACCGGGTTGGACTCAAGACGATAGTTACCGG
ATAAGGCGCAGCGGTCGGGCTGAACGGGGGGTTCGTGCACACAGCCCAGCTTGGAGCGAACGACCTACAC
CGAACTGAGATACCTACAGCGTGAGCTATGAGAAAGCGCCACGCTTCCCGAAGGGAGAAAGGCGGACAGG
TATCCGGTAAGCGGCAGGGTCGGAACAGGAGAGCGCACGAGGGAGCTTCCAGGGGGAAACGCCTGGTATC
TTTATAGTCCTGTCGGGTTTCGCCACCTCT
