>Addgene plasmid #196535 | pDEST15-Eps8L2_1-183 | depositor partial sequence | sequence record 381264 | Eps8L2_1-183
AGCCAGTCCGGGGCCGTGAGCTGCTGCCCGGGTGCCACCAATGGCAGCCTGGGCCGGTCCGACGGTGTGG
CCAAGATGAGCCCCAAGGACCTGTTTGAGCAGAGGAAGAAGTATTCCAACTCCAACGTCATCATGCACGA
GACCTCGCAGTACCACGTCCAGCACCTGGCCACATTCATCATGGACAAGAGCGAAGCCATCACGTCTGTG
GACGACGCCATCCGGAAGCTGGTGCAGCTGAGCTCCAAGGAGAAGATCTGGACCCAGGAGATGCTGCTGC
AGGTGAACGACCAGTCGCTGCGGCTGCTGGACATCGAGTCACAGGAGGAGCTGGAAGACTTCCCGCTGCC
CACGGTGCAGCGCAGCCAGACGGTCCTCAACCAGCTGCGCTACCCGTCTGTGCTGCTGCTCGTGTGCCAG
GACTCGGAGCAGAGCAAGCCGGATGTCCACTTCTTCCACTGCGATGAGGTGGAGGCAGAGCTGGTGCACG
AGGACATCGAGAGCGCGTTGGCCGACTGCCGGCTGGGCAAGAAGATGCGGCCGCAG
